Addgene plasmid #162613: pCS2plus-mVenus1-155-I152L-GGGS
Purpose: Allows for transcription of improved control mVenus I152L fluorophore half for injection into zebrafish embryos for BiFC assays
Depositing lab: Marco Morsch. Publication: In vivo Validation of Bimolecular Fluorescence Complementation (BiFC) to Investigate Aggregate Formation in Amyotrophic Lateral Sclerosis (ALS). Don EK, Maschirow A, Radford RAW, Scherer NM, Vidal-Itriago A, Hogan A, Maurel C, Formella I, Stoddart JJ, Hall TE, Lee A, Shi B, Cole NJ, Laird AS, Badrock AP, Chung RS, Morsch M. Mol Neurobiol. 2021 May;58(5):2061-2074. doi: 10.1007/s12035-020-02238-0. Epub 2021 Jan 7. PubMed 33415684.
Backbone
  Vector backbone: pC2+
  Vector type: Mammalian Expression
Growth in bacteria
  Bacterial resistance: Ampicillin, 100 μg/mL
  Growth temperature: 37°C
  Growth strain: DH5alpha
  Copy number: High Copy
Gene/Insert
  Gene/Insert name: mVenus
  Species: Aequorea victoria
  Mutation: 1-155-I152L
  Cloning method: Unknown
Terms and licenses: Academic/Nonprofit Terms; Industry Terms: Not Available to Industry
Depositor comments: Please visit https://www.biorxiv.org/content/10.1101/2020.10.08.330894v1 for bioRxiv preprint.
How to cite: pCS2plus-mVenus1-155-I152L-GGGS was a gift from Marco Morsch (Addgene plasmid # 162613 ; http://n2t.net/addgene:162613 ; RRID:Addgene_162613)
