[The description below was written by a language model from this plasmid's Addgene catalogue record and pLannotate feature annotations shown in this document.]
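Description:
pCS2plus-mVenus1-155-I152L-GGGS is a roughly 4.6 kb expression and in vitro transcription plasmid built on the pCS2+ backbone (entered as "pC2+" in the catalogue and classed there as a mammalian expression vector). It is maintained in E. coli as a high-copy plasmid through a ColE1/pUC-type origin and selected with ampicillin via the β-lactamase gene. An f1 origin and remnants of the lac region (lac promoter and operator, CAP site, lacZα and lacI fragments) are carried over from the parental vector.

The payload is the N-terminal half of mVenus, a yellow fluorescent protein derived from Aequorea victoria GFP, spanning residues 1–155 and carrying the I152L substitution. This fragment, annotated as VN155(I152L), is an improved bimolecular fluorescence complementation (BiFC) half. The plasmid name indicates a GGGS linker attached to the fragment, although this is not annotated separately in the feature tables. The coding sequence lies downstream of the simian CMV IE94 enhancer/promoter and an SP6 promoter, and is followed by an SV40 polyadenylation signal. It can therefore be expressed directly in vertebrate cells or transcribed in vitro with SP6 polymerase to make polyadenylation-signal-bearing mRNA. T7 and T3 promoters sit on the opposite strand, one on each side of the poly(A) signal.

According to the record, the plasmid is used to transcribe this unfused fluorophore half for injection into zebrafish embryos, where it serves as a control in BiFC assays. The associated work used BiFC to examine protein aggregate formation relevant to amyotrophic lateral sclerosis. The depositor and repository-sequenced records differ by only a few bases in length and carry the same set of annotated features.
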