Features (pLannotate 1.2.2; 15 found; start..end, strand, type, name):
     35..53      +  promoter       SP6 promoter: promoter for bacteriophage SP6 RNA polymerase
     94..558     +  CDS            VN155(I152L): improved N-terminal fragment of mVenus for use in bimolecular fluorescence complementation (BiFC) (Kodama and Hu, 2010)
    605..622     -  promoter       T7 promoter (fragment): promoter for bacteriophage T7 RNA polymerase
    627..761     -  polyA_signal   SV40 poly(A) signal: SV40 polyadenylation signal
    874..892     -  promoter       T3 promoter: promoter for bacteriophage T3 RNA polymerase
    937..953     -  protein_bind   lac operator: The lac repressor binds to the lac operator to inhibit transcription in E. coli. This inhibition can be relieved by adding lactose or isopropyl-β-D-thiogalactopyranoside (IPTG). lac repressor encoded by lacI
    961..991     -  promoter       lac promoter: promoter for the E. coli lac operon
   1006..1027    -  protein_bind   CAP binding site: CAP binding activates transcription in the presence of cAMP. E. coli catabolite activator protein
   1040..1132    -  CDS            lacI (fragment): lac repressor; lacI; The lac repressor binds to the lac operator to inhibit transcription in E. coli. This inhibition can be relieved by adding lactose or isopropyl-β-D-thiogalactopyranoside (IPTG).
   1315..1903    -  rep_origin     ori: high-copy-number ColE1/pMB1/pBR322/pUC origin of replication
   2074..2934    -  CDS            AmpR: β-lactamase; bla; confers resistance to ampicillin, carbenicillin, and related antibiotics
   2935..3039    -  promoter       AmpR promoter: bla
   3092..3520    -  rep_origin     f1 ori (sequence partly withheld): f1 bacteriophage origin of replication; arrow indicates direction of (+) strand synthesis
   3525..3591    -  CDS            lacZα (fragment): LacZα fragment of β-galactosidase; lacZ fragment
   3594..4578    +  promoter       CMV IE94 promoter: enhancer/promoter region of simian cytomegalovirus major immediate early transcription unit IE94
>Addgene plasmid #162613 | pCS2plus-mVenus1-155-I152L-GGGS | depositor full sequence | sequence record 315190 | pCS2plus-mVenus1-155-I152L-GGGS sequence 4578 bps
CGCCATTCTGCCTGGGGACGTCGGAGCAAGCTTGATTTAGGTGACACTATAGAATACAAGCTACTTGTTC
TTTTTGCAGGATCCGCCGCCACCATGGTGAGCAAGGGCGAGGAGCTGTTCACCGGGGTGGTGCCCATCCT
GGTCGAGCTGGACGGCGACGTAAACGGCCACAAGTTCAGCGTGTCCGGCGAGGGCGAGGGCGATGCCACC
TACGGCAAGCTGACCCTGAAGCTGATCTGCACCACCGGCAAGCTGCCCGTGCCCTGGCCCACCCTCGTGA
CCACCCTGGGCTACGGCCTGCAGTGCTTCGCCCGCTACCCCGACCACATGAAGCAGCACGACTTCTTCAA
GTCCGCCATGCCCGAAGGCTACGTCCAGGAGCGCACCATCTTCTTCAAGGACGACGGCAACTACAAGACC
CGCGCCGAGGTGAAGTTCGAGGGCGACACCCTGGTGAACCGCATCGAGCTGAAGGGCATCGACTTCAAGG
AGGACGGCAACATCCTGGGGCACAAGCTGGAGTACAACTACAACAGCCACAACGTCTATCTCACCGCCGG
CGGAGGAAGCGGAGGCGGAAGCGGCGGGGGAAGCTAATCTAGAACTATAGTGAGTCGTATTACGTAGATC
CAGACATGATAAGATACATTGATGAGTTTGGACAAACCACAACTAGAATGCAGTGAAAAAAATGCTTTAT
TTGTGAAATTTGTGATGCTATTGCTTTATTTGTAACCATTATAAGCTGCAATAAACAAGTTAACAACAAC
AATTGCATTCATTTTATGTTTCAGGTTCAGGGGGAGGTGTGGGAGGTTTTTTAATTCGCGGCCGCGGCGC
CAATGCATTGGGCCCGGTACCCAGCTTTTGTTCCCTTTAGTGAGGGTTAATTGCGCGCTTGGCGTAATCA
TGGTCATAGCTGTTTCCTGTGTGAAATTGTTATCCGCTCACAATTCCACACAACATACGAGCCGGAAGCA
TAAAGTGTAAAGCCTGGGGTGCCTAATGAGTGAGCTAACTCACATTAATTGCGTTGCGCTCACTGCCCGC
TTTCCAGTCGGGAAACCTGTCGTGCCAGCTGCATTAATGAATCGGCCAACGCGCGGGGAGAGGCGGTTTG
CGTATTGGGCGCTCTTCCGCTTCCTCGCTCACTGACTCGCTGCGCTCGGTCGTTCGGCTGCGGCGAGCGG
TATCAGCTCACTCAAAGGCGGTAATACGGTTATCCACAGAATCAGGGGATAACGCAGGAAAGAACATGTG
AGCAAAAGGCCAGCAAAAGGCCAGGAACCGTAAAAAGGCCGCGTTGCTGGCGTTTTTCCATAGGCTCCGC
CCCCCTGACGAGCATCACAAAAATCGACGCTCAAGTCAGAGGTGGCGAAACCCGACAGGACTATAAAGAT
ACCAGGCGTTTCCCCCTGGAAGCTCCCTCGTGCGCTCTCCTGTTCCGACCCTGCCGCTTACCGGATACCT
GTCCGCCTTTCTCCCTTCGGGAAGCGTGGCGCTTTCTCATAGCTCACGCTGTAGGTATCTCAGTTCGGTG
TAGGTCGTTCGCTCCAAGCTGGGCTGTGTGCACGAACCCCCCGTTCAGCCCGACCGCTGCGCCTTATCCG
GTAACTATCGTCTTGAGTCCAACCCGGTAAGACACGACTTATCGCCACTGGCAGCAGCCACTGGTAACAG
GATTAGCAGAGCGAGGTATGTAGGCGGTGCTACAGAGTTCTTGAAGTGGTGGCCTAACTACGGCTACACT
AGAAGGACAGTATTTGGTATCTGCGCTCTGCTGAAGCCAGTTACCTTCGGAAAAAGAGTTGGTAGCTCTT
GATCCGGCAAACAAACCACCGCTGGTAGCGGTGGTTTTTTTGTTTGCAAGCAGCAGATTACGCGCAGAAA
AAAAGGATCTCAAGAAGATCCTTTGATCTTTTCTACGGGGTCTGACGCTCAGTGGAACGAAAACTCACGT
TAAGGGATTTTGGTCATGAGATTATCAAAAAGGATCTTCACCTAGATCCTTTTAAATTAAAAATGAAGTT
TTAAATCAATCTAAAGTATATATGAGTAAACTTGGTCTGACAGTTACCAATGCTTAATCAGTGAGGCACC
TATCTCAGCGATCTGTCTATTTCGTTCATCCATAGTTGCCTGACTCCCCGTCGTGTAGATAACTACGATA
CGGGAGGGCTTACCATCTGGCCCCAGTGCTGCAATGATACCGCGAGACCCACGCTCACCGGCTCCAGATT
TATCAGCAATAAACCAGCCAGCCGGAAGGGCCGAGCGCAGAAGTGGTCCTGCAACTTTATCCGCCTCCAT
CCAGTCTATTAATTGTTGCCGGGAAGCTAGAGTAAGTAGTTCGCCAGTTAATAGTTTGCGCAACGTTGTT
GCCATTGCTACAGGCATCGTGGTGTCACGCTCGTCGTTTGGTATGGCTTCATTCAGCTCCGGTTCCCAAC
GATCAAGGCGAGTTACATGATCCCCCATGTTGTGCAAAAAAGCGGTTAGCTCCTTCGGTCCTCCGATCGT
TGTCAGAAGTAAGTTGGCCGCAGTGTTATCACTCATGGTTATGGCAGCACTGCATAATTCTCTTACTGTC
ATGCCATCCGTAAGATGCTTTTCTGTGACTGGTGAGTACTCAACCAAGTCATTCTGAGAATAGTGTATGC
GGCGACCGAGTTGCTCTTGCCCGGCGTCAATACGGGATAATACCGCGCCACATAGCAGAACTTTAAAAGT
GCTCATCATTGGAAAACGTTCTTCGGGGCGAAAACTCTCAAGGATCTTACCGCTGTTGAGATCCAGTTCG
ATGTAACCCACTCGTGCACCCAACTGATCTTCAGCATCTTTTACTTTCACCAGCGTTTCTGGGTGAGCAA
AAACAGGAAGGCAAAATGCCGCAAAAAAGGGAATAAGGGCGACACGGAAATGTTGAATACTCATACTCTT
CCTTTTTCAATATTATTGAAGCATTTATCAGGGTTATTGTCTCATGAGCGGATACATATTTGAATGTATT
TAGAAAAATAAACAAATAGGGGTTCCGCGCACATTTCCCCGAAAAGTGCCACCTAAATTGTAAGCGTTAA
TATTTTGTTAAAATTCGCGTTAAATTTTTGTTAAATCAGCTCATTTTTTAACCAATAGGCCGAAATCGGC
AAAATCCCTTATAAATCAAAAGAATAGACCGAGATAGGGT
[37 nt withheld, positions 3191-3227]
AAAGAACGTGGACTCCAACGTCAAAGG
[49 nt withheld, positions 3255-3303]
T
[91 nt withheld, positions 3305-3395]
G
[124 nt withheld, positions 3397-3520]
CCCATTCGCCATTCAGGCTGCGCAACTGTTGGGAAGGGCGATCGGTGCGGGCCTCTTCGCTATTACGCCA
GTCGACCATAGCCAATTCAATATGGCGTATATGGACTCATGCCAATTCAATATGGTGGATCTGGACCTGT
GCCAATTCAATATGGCGTATATGGACTCGTGCCAATTCAATATGGTGGATCTGGACCCCAGCCAATTCAA
TATGGCGGACTTGGCACCATGCCAATTCAATATGGCGGACTTGGCACTGTGCCAACTGGGGAGGGGTCTA
CTTGGCACGGTGCCAAGTTTGAGGAGGGGTCTTGGCCCTGTGCCAAGTCCGCCATATTGAATTGGCATGG
TGCCAATAATGGCGGCCATATTGGCTATATGCCAGGATCAATATATAGGCAATATCCAATATGGCCCTAT
GCCAATATGGCTATTGGCCAGGTTCAATACTATGTATTGGCCCTATGCCATATAGTATTCCATATATGGG
TTTTCCTATTGACGTAGATAGCCCCTCCCAATGGGCGGTCCCATATACCATATATGGGGCTTCCTAATAC
CGCCCATAGCCACTCCCCCATTGACGTCAATGGTCTCTATATATGGTCTTTCCTATTGACGTCATATGGG
CGGTCCTATTGACGTATATGGCGCCTCCCCCATTGACGTCAATTACGGTAAATGGCCCGCCTGGCTCAAT
GCCCATTGACGTCAATAGGACCACCCACCATTGACGTCAATGGGATGGCTCATTGCCCATTCATATCCGT
TCTCACGCCCCCTATTGACGTCAATGACGGTAAATGGCCCACTTGGCAGTACATCAATATCTATTAATAG
TAACTTGGCAAGTACATTACTATTGGAAGGACGCCAGGGTACATTGGCAGTACTCCCATTGACGTCAATG
GCGGTAAATGGCCCGCGATGGCTGCCAAGTACATCCCCATTGACGTCAATGGGGAGGGGCAATGACGCAA
ATGGGCGTTCCATTGACGTAAATGGGCGGTAGGCGTGCCTAATGGGAGGTCTATATAAGCAATGCTCGTT
TAGGGAAC
