Features (pLannotate 1.2.2; 15 found; start..end, strand, type, name):
     35..53      +  promoter       SP6 promoter: promoter for bacteriophage SP6 RNA polymerase
     94..558     +  CDS            VN155(I152L): improved N-terminal fragment of mVenus for use in bimolecular fluorescence complementation (BiFC) (Kodama and Hu, 2010)
    605..622     -  promoter       T7 promoter (fragment): promoter for bacteriophage T7 RNA polymerase
    627..761     -  polyA_signal   SV40 poly(A) signal: SV40 polyadenylation signal
    874..892     -  promoter       T3 promoter: promoter for bacteriophage T3 RNA polymerase
    937..953     -  protein_bind   lac operator: The lac repressor binds to the lac operator to inhibit transcription in E. coli. This inhibition can be relieved by adding lactose or isopropyl-β-D-thiogalactopyranoside (IPTG). lac repressor encoded by lacI
    961..991     -  promoter       lac promoter: promoter for the E. coli lac operon
   1006..1027    -  protein_bind   CAP binding site: CAP binding activates transcription in the presence of cAMP. E. coli catabolite activator protein
   1040..1132    -  CDS            lacI (fragment): lac repressor; lacI; The lac repressor binds to the lac operator to inhibit transcription in E. coli. This inhibition can be relieved by adding lactose or isopropyl-β-D-thiogalactopyranoside (IPTG).
   1315..1903    -  rep_origin     ori: high-copy-number ColE1/pMB1/pBR322/pUC origin of replication
   2074..2934    -  CDS            AmpR: β-lactamase; bla; confers resistance to ampicillin, carbenicillin, and related antibiotics
   2935..3039    -  promoter       AmpR promoter: bla
   3092..3520    -  rep_origin     f1 ori (sequence partly withheld): f1 bacteriophage origin of replication; arrow indicates direction of (+) strand synthesis
   3525..3591    -  CDS            lacZα (fragment): LacZα fragment of β-galactosidase; lacZ fragment
   3598..4575    +  promoter       CMV IE94 promoter: enhancer/promoter region of simian cytomegalovirus major immediate early transcription unit IE94
>Addgene plasmid #162613 | pCS2plus-mVenus1-155-I152L-GGGS | addgene full sequence | sequence record 324216 | Addgene NGS Result
CGCCATTCTGCCTGGGGACGTCGGAGCAAGCTTGATTTAGGTGACACTATAGAATACAAGCTACTTGTTC
TTTTTGCAGGATCCGCCGCCACCATGGTGAGCAAGGGCGAGGAGCTGTTCACCGGGGTGGTGCCCATCCT
GGTCGAGCTGGACGGCGACGTAAACGGCCACAAGTTCAGCGTGTCCGGCGAGGGCGAGGGCGATGCCACC
TACGGCAAGCTGACCCTGAAGCTGATCTGCACCACCGGCAAGCTGCCCGTGCCCTGGCCCACCCTCGTGA
CCACCCTGGGCTACGGCCTGCAGTGCTTCGCCCGCTACCCCGACCACATGAAGCAGCACGACTTCTTCAA
GTCCGCCATGCCCGAAGGCTACGTCCAGGAGCGCACCATCTTCTTCAAGGACGACGGCAACTACAAGACC
CGCGCCGAGGTGAAGTTCGAGGGCGACACCCTGGTGAACCGCATCGAGCTGAAGGGCATCGACTTCAAGG
AGGACGGCAACATCCTGGGGCACAAGCTGGAGTACAACTACAACAGCCACAACGTCTATCTCACCGCCGG
CGGAGGAAGCGGAGGCGGAAGCGGCGGGGGAAGCTAATCTAGAACTATAGTGAGTCGTATTACGTAGATC
CAGACATGATAAGATACATTGATGAGTTTGGACAAACCACAACTAGAATGCAGTGAAAAAAATGCTTTAT
TTGTGAAATTTGTGATGCTATTGCTTTATTTGTAACCATTATAAGCTGCAATAAACAAGTTAACAACAAC
AATTGCATTCATTTTATGTTTCAGGTTCAGGGGGAGGTGTGGGAGGTTTTTTAATTCGCGGCCGCGGCGC
CAATGCATTGGGCCCGGTACCCAGCTTTTGTTCCCTTTAGTGAGGGTTAATTGCGCGCTTGGCGTAATCA
TGGTCATAGCTGTTTCCTGTGTGAAATTGTTATCCGCTCACAATTCCACACAACATACGAGCCGGGAGCA
TAAAGTGTAAAGCCTGGGGTGCCTAATGAGTGAGCTAACTCACATTAATTGCGTTGCGCTCACTGCCCGC
TTTCCAGTCGGGAAACCTGTCGTGCCAGCTGCATTAATGAATCGGCCAACGCGCGGGGAGAGGCGGTTTG
CGTATTGGGCGCTCTTCCGCTTCCTCGCTCACTGACTCGCTGCGCTCGGTCGTTCGGCTGCGGCGAGCGG
TATCAGCTCACTCAAAGGCGGTAATACGGTTATCCACAGAATCAGGGGATAACGCAGGAAAGAACATGTG
AGCAAAAGGCCAGCAAAAGGCCAGGAACCGTAAAAAGGCCGCGTTGCTGGCGTTTTTCCATAGGCTCCGC
CCCCCTGACGAGCATCACAAAAATCGACGCTCAAGTCAGAGGTGGCGAAACCCGACAGGACTATAAAGAT
ACCAGGCGTTTCCCCCTGGAAGCTCCCTCGTGCGCTCTCCTGTTCCGACCCTGCCGCTTACCGGATACCT
GTCCGCCTTTCTCCCTTCGGGAAGCGTGGCGCTTTCTCATAGCTCACGCTGTAGGTATCTCAGTTCGGTG
TAGGTCGTTCGCTCCAAGCTGGGCTGTGTGCACGAACCCCCCGTTCAGCCCGACCGCTGCGCCTTATCCG
GTAACTATCGTCTTGAGTCCAACCCGGTAAGACACGACTTATCGCCACTGGCAGCAGCCACTGGTAACAG
GATTAGCAGAGCGAGGTATGTAGGCGGTGCTACAGAGTTCTTGAAGTGGTGGCCTAACTACGGCTACACT
AGAAGAACAGTATTTGGTATCTGCGCTCTGCTGAAGCCAGTTACCTTCGGAAAAAGAGTTGGTAGCTCTT
GATCCGGCAAACAAACCACCGCTGGTAGCGGTGGTTTTTTTGTTTGCAAGCAGCAGATTACGCGCAGAAA
AAAAGGATCTCAAGAAGATCCTTTGATCTTTTCTACGGGGTCTGACGCTCAGTGGAACGAAAACTCACGT
TAAGGGATTTTGGTCATGAGATTATCAAAAAGGATCTTCACCTAGATCCTTTTAAATTAAAAATGAAGTT
TTAAATCAATCTAAAGTATATATGAGTAAACTTGGTCTGACAGTTACCAATGCTTAATCAGTGAGGCACC
TATCTCAGCGATCTGTCTATTTCGTTCATCCATAGTTGCCTGACTCCCCGTCGTGTAGATAACTACGATA
CGGGAGGGCTTACCATCTGGCCCCAGTGCTGCAATGATACCGCGAGACCCACGCTCACCGGCTCCAGATT
TATCAGCAATAAACCAGCCAGCCGGAAGGGCCGAGCGCAGAAGTGGTCCTGCAACTTTATCCGCCTCCAT
CCAGTCTATTAATTGTTGCCGGGAAGCTAGAGTAAGTAGTTCGCCAGTTAATAGTTTGCGCAACGTTGTT
GCCATTGCTACAGGCATCGTGGTGTCACGCTCGTCGTTTGGTATGGCTTCATTCAGCTCCGGTTCCCAAC
GATCAAGGCGAGTTACATGATCCCCCATGTTGTGCAAAAAAGCGGTTAGCTCCTTCGGTCCTCCGATCGT
TGTCAGAAGTAAGTTGGCCGCAGTGTTATCACTCATGGTTATGGCAGCACTGCATAATTCTCTTACTGTC
ATGCCATCCGTAAGATGCTTTTCTGTGACTGGTGAGTACTCAACCAAGTCATTCTGAGAATAGTGTATGC
GGCGACCGAGTTGCTCTTGCCCGGCGTCAATACGGGATAATACCGCGCCACATAGCAGAACTTTAAAAGT
GCTCATCATTGGAAAACGTTCTTCGGGGCGAAAACTCTCAAGGATCTTACCGCTGTTGAGATCCAGTTCG
ATGTAACCCACTCGTGCACCCAACTGATCTTCAGCATCTTTTACTTTCACCAGCGTTTCTGGGTGAGCAA
AAACAGGAAGGCAAAATGCCGCAAAAAAGGGAATAAGGGCGACACGGAAATGTTGAATACTCATACTCTT
CCTTTTTCAATATTATTGAAGCATTTATCAGGGTTATTGTCTCATGAGCGGATACATATTTGAATGTATT
TAGAAAAATAAACAAATAGGGGTTCCGCGCACATTTCCCCGAAAAGTGCCACCTAAATTGTAAGCGTTAA
TATTTTGTTAAAATTCGCGTTAAATTTTTGTTAAATCAGCTCATTTTTTAACCAATAGGCCGAAATCGGC
AAAATCCCTTATAAATCAAAAGAATAGACCGAGATAGGGT
[37 nt withheld, positions 3191-3227]
AAAGAACGTGGACTCCAACGTCAAAGG
[49 nt withheld, positions 3255-3303]
T
[91 nt withheld, positions 3305-3395]
G
[124 nt withheld, positions 3397-3520]
CCCATTCGCCATTCAGGCTGCGCAACTGTTGGGAAGGGCGATCGGTGCGGGCCTCTTCGCTATTACGCCA
GTCGACCGCCAATTCAATATGGCGTATATGGACTCATGCCAATTCAATATGGTGGATCTGGACCTGTGCC
AATTCAATATGGCGTATATGGACTCGTGCCAATTCAATATGGTGGATCTGGACCCCAGCCAATTCAATAT
GGCGGACTTGGCACCATGCCAATTCAATATGGCGGACCTGGCACTGTGCCAACTGGGGAGGGGTCTACTT
GGCACGGTGCCAAGTTTGAGGAGGGGTCTTGGCCCTGTGCCAAGTCCGCCATATTGAATTGGCATGGTGC
CAATAATGGCGGCCATATTGGCTATATGCCAGGATCAATATATAGGCAATATCCAATATGGCCCTATGCC
AATATGGCTATTGGCCAGGTTCAATACTATGTATTGGCCCTATGCCATATAGTATTCCATATATGGGTTT
TCCTATTGACGTAGATAGCCCCTCCCAATGGGCGGTCCCATATACCATATATGGGGCTTCCTAATACCGC
CCATAGCCACTCCCCCATTGACGTCAATGGTCTCTATATATGGTCTTTCCTATTGACGTCATATGGGCGG
TCCTATTGACGTATATGGCGCCTCCCCCATTGACGTCAATTACGGTAAATGGCCCGCCTGGCTCAATGCC
CATTGACGTCAATAGGACCACCCACCATTGACGTCAATGGGATGGCTCATTGCCCATTCATATCCGTTCT
CACGCCCCCTATTGACGTCAATGACGGTAAATGGCCCACTTGGCAGTACATCAATATCTATTAATAGTAA
CTTGGCAAGTACATTACTATTGGAAGTACGCCAGGGTACATTGGCAGTACTCCCATTGACGTCAATGGCG
GTAAATGGCCCGCGATGGCTGCCAAGTACATCCCCATTGACGTCAATGGGGAGGGGCAATGACGCAAATG
GGCGTTCCATTGACGTAAATGGGCGGTAGGCGTGCCTAATGGGAGGTCTATATAAGCAATGCTCGTTTAG
GGAAC
